Addgene plasmid #99016: Venus-KRasCT
Purpose: Membrane marker
Depositing lab: Narasimhan Gautam. Depositing organization: Washington University in Saint Louis. Publication: Membrane Flow Drives an Adhesion-Independent Amoeboid Cell Migration Mode. O'Neill PR, Castillo-Badillo JA, Meshik X, Kalyanaraman V, Melgarejo K, Gautam N. Dev Cell. 2018 Jun 15. pii: S1534-5807(18)30422-2. doi: 10.1016/j.devcel.2018.05.029. PubMed 29937389.
Backbone
  Vector backbone: pcDNA3.1
  Backbone manufacturer: invitrogen
  Backbone size w/o insert (bp): 5428
  Total vector size (bp): 5926
  Vector type: Mammalian Expression
  Selectable markers: Neomycin (select with G418)
Growth in bacteria
  Bacterial resistance: Ampicillin, 100 μg/mL
  Growth temperature: 37°C
  Growth strain: DH5alpha
  Copy number: High Copy
Gene/Insert
  Gene/Insert name: Venus KRasCT
  Species: Synthetic
  Insert size (bp): 798
  Promoter: CM
  Cloning method: Restriction Enzyme; 5′ cloning site HindIII (not destroyed); 3′ cloning site XbaI (not destroyed)
  Sequencing primers: 5′ T7; 3′ BGH
Terms and licenses: Academic/Nonprofit Terms; Industry Terms: Not Available to Industry
Depositor comments: The Venus KRasCT fragment was made as a gBlock with HindIII and XbaI, cut and cloned into pcDNA3.1
How to cite: Venus-KRasCT was a gift from Narasimhan Gautam (Addgene plasmid # 99016 ; http://n2t.net/addgene:99016 ; RRID:Addgene_99016)
