[The description below was written by a language model from this plasmid's Addgene catalogue record and pLannotate feature annotations shown in this document.]
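Description:
Venus-KRasCT is a mammalian expression plasmid built on the pcDNA3.1 backbone that produces a fluorescent plasma-membrane marker. It is maintained in E. coli through a high-copy ColE1/pUC-type origin and an ampicillin resistance gene (β-lactamase) under its own promoter, and it also carries an f1 phage origin. For selection in mammalian cells, an SV40 enhancer/early promoter drives a neomycin phosphotransferase gene terminated by an SV40 polyadenylation signal, allowing G418 selection of stable transfectants. The catalogue lists a total size of 5,926 bp, whereas the sequenced record behind the feature table is 6,143 nt. Short hits annotated as fragments of ble, lacI, bom and an HIV-1 LTR are probably backbone remnants or incidental matches rather than functional parts.

The payload is a synthetic open reading frame of about 800 bp, made as a synthesized gene fragment and cloned between HindIII and XbaI sites, both of which were retained. It encodes a Venus yellow fluorescent protein (annotated as mVenus, an Aequorea victoria derivative) followed after a short spacer by a small fragment of human K-Ras. As the construct's name indicates, this is the C-terminal tail. This region of K-Ras is generally known to carry the polybasic stretch and CAAX prenylation motif that anchor the protein to the inner leaflet of the plasma membrane, so fusing it to Venus targets the fluorophore there. Expression is driven by the CMV immediate-early enhancer and promoter (the catalogue field reads "CM") and terminated by the bovine growth hormone polyadenylation signal. A T7 promoter lies upstream of the insert and serves as a sequencing primer site. The stated purpose is use as a membrane marker, and the associated publication concerns membrane flow during amoeboid cell migration.
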