Features (pLannotate 1.2.2; 21 found; start..end, strand, type, name):
     18..347     +  promoter       SV40 promoter: SV40 enhancer and early promoter
    414..1205    +  CDS            neo: KKA2_KLEPN - Also known as kan, nptII. Experimental evidence at protein level: Swiss-Prot protein existence level 1. Resistance to kanamycin, neomycin, paromomycin, ribostamycin, butirosin and gentamicin B. From Klebsiella pneumoniae.
   1229..1387    +  CDS            ble (fragment): BLE_KLEPN - Experimental evidence at protein level: Swiss-Prot protein existence level 1. Binding protein with a strong affinity to the bleomycin family of antibiotics. Binds to CL990; an antimitotic-antibiotic compound. From Klebsiella pneumoniae.
   1382..1503    +  polyA_signal   SV40 poly(A) signal: SV40 polyadenylation signal
   1576..1592    -  protein_bind   lac operator: The lac repressor binds to the lac operator to inhibit transcription in E. coli. This inhibition can be relieved by adding lactose or isopropyl-β-D-thiogalactopyranoside (IPTG). lac repressor encoded by lacI
   1600..1630    -  promoter       lac promoter: promoter for the E. coli lac operon
   1645..1666    -  protein_bind   CAP binding site: CAP binding activates transcription in the presence of cAMP. E. coli catabolite activator protein
   1679..1771    -  CDS            lacI (fragment): lac repressor; lacI; The lac repressor binds to the lac operator to inhibit transcription in E. coli. This inhibition can be relieved by adding lactose or isopropyl-β-D-thiogalactopyranoside (IPTG).
   1954..2542    -  rep_origin     ori: high-copy-number ColE1/pMB1/pBR322/pUC origin of replication
   2713..3573    -  CDS            AmpR: β-lactamase; bla; confers resistance to ampicillin, carbenicillin, and related antibiotics
   3574..3678    -  promoter       AmpR promoter: bla
   3737..3789    -  misc_feature   bom (fragment): basis of mobility region from pBR322
   3944..4323    +  enhancer       CMV enhancer: human cytomegalovirus immediate early enhancer
   4324..4527    +  promoter       CMV promoter: human cytomegalovirus (CMV) immediate early promoter
   4523..4556    +  LTR            5' LTR (truncated) (fragment): truncated 5' long terminal repeat (LTR) from HIV-1
   4572..4590    +  promoter       T7 promoter: promoter for bacteriophage T7 RNA polymerase
   4626..5342    +  CDS            mVenus: mVenus is a basic (constitutively fluorescent) yellow fluorescent protein published in 2006, derived from Aequorea victoria. It is reported to be a rapidly-maturing monomer with moderate acid sensitivity.
   5367..5410    +  CDS            K-Ras (fragment): human small GTPase proto-oncoprotein
   5449..5673    +  polyA_signal   bGH poly(A) signal: bovine growth hormone polyadenylation signal
   5677..5698    +  promoter       SV40 promoter (fragment): SV40 enhancer and early promoter
   5719..4       +  rep_origin     f1 ori (across the origin) (sequence partly withheld): f1 bacteriophage origin of replication; arrow indicates direction of (+) strand synthesis
>Addgene plasmid #99016 | Venus-KRasCT | addgene full sequence | sequence record 197486 | Addgene NGS Result
AATTAATTCTGTGGAATGTGTGTCAGTTAGGGTGTGGAAAGTCCCCAGGCTCCCCAGCAGGCAGAAGTAT
GCAAAGCATGCATCTCAATTAGTCAGCAACCAGGTGTGGAAAGTCCCCAGGCTCCCCAGCAGGCAGAAGT
ATGCAAAGCATGCATCTCAATTAGTCAGCAACCATAGTCCCGCCCCTAACTCCGCCCATCCCGCCCCTAA
CTCCGCCCAGTTCCGCCCATTCTCCGCCCCATGGCTGACTAATTTTTTTTATTTATGCAGAGGCCGAGGC
CGCCTCTGCCTCTGAGCTATTCCAGAAGTAGTGAGGAGGCTTTTTTGGAGGCCTAGGCTTTTGCAAAAAG
CTCCCGGGAGCTTGTATATCCATTTTCGGATCTGATCAAGAGACAGGATGAGGATCGTTTCGCATGATTG
AACAAGATGGATTGCACGCAGGTTCTCCGGCCGCTTGGGTGGAGAGGCTATTCGGCTATGACTGGGCACA
ACAGACAATCGGCTGCTCTGATGCCGCCGTGTTCCGGCTGTCAGCGCAGGGGCGCCCGGTTCTTTTTGTC
AAGACCGACCTGTCCGGTGCCCTGAATGAACTGCAGGACGAGGCAGCGCGGCTATCGTGGCTGGCCACGA
CGGGCGTTCCTTGCGCAGCTGTGCTCGACGTTGTCACTGAAGCGGGAAGGGACTGGCTGCTATTGGGCGA
AGTGCCGGGGCAGGATCTCCTGTCATCTCACCTTGCTCCTGCCGAGAAAGTATCCATCATGGCTGATGCA
ATGCGGCGGCTGCATACGCTTGATCCGGCTACCTGCCCATTCGACCACCAAGCGAAACATCGCATCGAGC
GAGCACGTACTCGGATGGAAGCCGGTCTTGTCGATCAGGATGATCTGGACGAAGAGCATCAGGGGCTCGC
GCCAGCCGAACTGTTCGCCAGGCTCAAGGCGCGCATGCCCGACGGCGAGGATCTCGTCGTGACCCATGGC
GATGCCTGCTTGCCGAATATCATGGTGGAAAATGGCCGCTTTTCTGGATTCATCGACTGTGGCCGGCTGG
GTGTGGCGGACCGCTATCAGGACATAGCGTTGGCTACCCGTGATATTGCTGAAGAGCTTGGCGGCGAATG
GGCTGACCGCTTCCTCGTGCTTTACGGTATCGCCGCTCCCGATTCGCAGCGCATCGCCTTCTATCGCCTT
CTTGACGAGTTCTTCTGAGCGGGACTCTGGGGTTCGAAATGACCGACCAAGCGACGCCCAACCTGCCATC
ACGAGATTTCGATTCCACCGCCGCCTTCTATGAAAGGTTGGGCTTCGGAATCGTTTTCCGGGACGCCGGC
TGGATGATCCTCCAGCGCGGGGATCTCATGCTGGAGTTCTTCGCCCACCCCAACTTGTTTATTGCAGCTT
ATAATGGTTACAAATAAAGCAATAGCATCACAAATTTCACAAATAAAGCATTTTTTTCACTGCATTCTAG
TTGTGGTTTGTCCAAACTCATCAATGTATCTTATCATGTCTGTATACCGTCGACCTCTAGCTAGAGCTTG
GCGTAATCATGGTCATAGCTGTTTCCTGTGTGAAATTGTTATCCGCTCACAATTCCACACAACATACGAG
CCGGAAGCATAAAGTGTAAAGCCTGGGGTGCCTAATGAGTGAGCTAACTCACATTAATTGCGTTGCGCTC
ACTGCCCGCTTTCCAGTCGGGAAACCTGTCGTGCCAGCTGCATTAATGAATCGGCCAACGCGCGGGGAGA
GGCGGTTTGCGTATTGGGCGCTCTTCCGCTTCCTCGCTCACTGACTCGCTGCGCTCGGTCGTTCGGCTGC
GGCGAGCGGTATCAGCTCACTCAAAGGCGGTAATACGGTTATCCACAGAATCAGGGGATAACGCAGGAAA
GAACATGTGAGCAAAAGGCCAGCAAAAGGCCAGGAACCGTAAAAAGGCCGCGTTGCTGGCGTTTTTCCAT
AGGCTCCGCCCCCCTGACGAGCATCACAAAAATCGACGCTCAAGTCAGAGGTGGCGAAACCCGACAGGAC
TATAAAGATACCAGGCGTTTCCCCCTGGAAGCTCCCTCGTGCGCTCTCCTGTTCCGACCCTGCCGCTTAC
CGGATACCTGTCCGCCTTTCTCCCTTCGGGAAGCGTGGCGCTTTCTCATAGCTCACGCTGTAGGTATCTC
AGTTCGGTGTAGGTCGTTCGCTCCAAGCTGGGCTGTGTGCACGAACCCCCCGTTCAGCCCGACCGCTGCG
CCTTATCCGGTAACTATCGTCTTGAGTCCAACCCGGTAAGACACGACTTATCGCCACTGGCAGCAGCCAC
TGGTAACAGGATTAGCAGAGCGAGGTATGTAGGCGGTGCTACAGAGTTCTTGAAGTGGTGGCCTAACTAC
GGCTACACTAGAAGAACAGTATTTGGTATCTGCGCTCTGCTGAAGCCAGTTACCTTCGGAAAAAGAGTTG
GTAGCTCTTGATCCGGCAAACAAACCACCGCTGGTAGCGGTGGTTTTTTTGTTTGCAAGCAGCAGATTAC
GCGCAGAAAAAAAGGATCTCAAGAAGATCCTTTGATCTTTTCTACGGGGTCTGACGCTCAGTGGAACGAA
AACTCACGTTAAGGGATTTTGGTCATGAGATTATCAAAAAGGATCTTCACCTAGATCCTTTTAAATTAAA
AATGAAGTTTTAAATCAATCTAAAGTATATATGAGTAAACTTGGTCTGACAGTTACCAATGCTTAATCAG
TGAGGCACCTATCTCAGCGATCTGTCTATTTCGTTCATCCATAGTTGCCTGACTCCCCGTCGTGTAGATA
ACTACGATACGGGAGGGCTTACCATCTGGCCCCAGTGCTGCAATGATACCGCGAGACCCACGCTCACCGG
CTCCAGATTTATCAGCAATAAACCAGCCAGCCGGAAGGGCCGAGCGCAGAAGTGGTCCTGCAACTTTATC
CGCCTCCATCCAGTCTATTAATTGTTGCCGGGAAGCTAGAGTAAGTAGTTCGCCAGTTAATAGTTTGCGC
AACGTTGTTGCCATTGCTACAGGCATCGTGGTGTCACGCTCGTCGTTTGGTATGGCTTCATTCAGCTCCG
GTTCCCAACGATCAAGGCGAGTTACATGATCCCCCATGTTGTGCAAAAAAGCGGTTAGCTCCTTCGGTCC
TCCGATCGTTGTCAGAAGTAAGTTGGCCGCAGTGTTATCACTCATGGTTATGGCAGCACTGCATAATTCT
CTTACTGTCATGCCATCCGTAAGATGCTTTTCTGTGACTGGTGAGTACTCAACCAAGTCATTCTGAGAAT
AGTGTATGCGGCGACCGAGTTGCTCTTGCCCGGCGTCAATACGGGATAATACCGCGCCACATAGCAGAAC
TTTAAAAGTGCTCATCATTGGAAAACGTTCTTCGGGGCGAAAACTCTCAAGGATCTTACCGCTGTTGAGA
TCCAGTTCGATGTAACCCACTCGTGCACCCAACTGATCTTCAGCATCTTTTACTTTCACCAGCGTTTCTG
GGTGAGCAAAAACAGGAAGGCAAAATGCCGCAAAAAAGGGAATAAGGGCGACACGGAAATGTTGAATACT
CATACTCTTCCTTTTTCAATATTATTGAAGCATTTATCAGGGTTATTGTCTCATGAGCGGATACATATTT
GAATGTATTTAGAAAAATAAACAAATAGGGGTTCCGCGCACATTTCCCCGAAAAGTGCCACCTGACGTCG
ACGGATCGGGAGATCTCCCGATCCCCTATGGTGCACTCTCAGTACAATCTGCTCTGATGCCGCATAGTTA
AGCCAGTATCTGCTCCCTGCTTGTGTGTTGGAGGTCGCTGAGTAGTGCGCGAGCAAAATTTAAGCTACAA
CAAGGCAAGGCTTGACCGACAATTGCATGAAGAATCTGCTTAGGGTTAGGCGTTTTGCGCTGCTTCGCGA
TGTACGGGCCAGATATACGCGTTGACATTGATTATTGACTAGTTATTAATAGTAATCAATTACGGGGTCA
TTAGTTCATAGCCCATATATGGAGTTCCGCGTTACATAACTTACGGTAAATGGCCCGCCTGGCTGACCGC
CCAACGACCCCCGCCCATTGACGTCAATAATGACGTATGTTCCCATAGTAACGCCAATAGGGACTTTCCA
TTGACGTCAATGGGTGGAGTATTTACGGTAAACTGCCCACTTGGCAGTACATCAAGTGTATCATATGCCA
AGTACGCCCCCTATTGACGTCAATGACGGTAAATGGCCCGCCTGGCATTATGCCCAGTACATGACCTTAT
GGGACTTTCCTACTTGGCAGTACATCTACGTATTAGTCATCGCTATTACCATGGTGATGCGGTTTTGGCA
GTACATCAATGGGCGTGGATAGCGGTTTGACTCACGGGGATTTCCAAGTCTCCACCCCATTGACGTCAAT
GGGAGTTTGTTTTGGCACCAAAATCAACGGGACTTTCCAAAATGTCGTAACAACTCCGCCCCATTGACGC
AAATGGGCGGTAGGCGTGTACGGTGGGAGGTCTATATAAGCAGAGCTCTCTGGCTAACTAGAGAACCCAC
TGCTTACTGGCTTATCGAAATTAATACGACTCACTATAGGGAGACCCAAGCTGGCTAGCGTTTAAACTTA
AGCTTATGGTGAGCAAGGGCGAGGAGCTGTTCACCGGGGTGGTACCCATCCTGGTCGAGCTGGACGGCGA
CGTAAACGGCCACAAGTTCAGCGTGTCCGGCGAGGGCGAGGGCGATGCCACCTACGGCAAGCTGACCCTG
AAGCTGATCTGCACCACCGGCAAGCTGCCCGTGCCCTGGCCCACCCTCGTGACCACCCTGGGCTACGGCC
TGCAGTGCTTCGCCCGCTACCCCGACCACATGAAGCAGCACGACTTCTTCAAGTCCGCCATGCCCGAAGG
CTACGTCCAGGAGCGCACCATCTTCTTCAAGGACGACGGCAACTACAAGACCCGCGCCGAGGTGAAGTTC
GAGGGCGACACCCTGGTGAACCGCATCGAGCTGAAGGGCATCGACTTCAAGGAGGACGGCAACATCCTGG
GGCACAAGCTGGAGTACAACTACAACAGCCACAACGTCTATATCACCGCCGACAAGCAGAAGAACGGCAT
CAAGGCCAACTTCAAGATCCGCCACAACATCGAGGACGGCGGCGGGCAGCTCGCCGACCACTACCAGCAG
AACACCCCCATCGGCGACGGCCCCGTGCTGCTGCCCGACAACCACTACCTGAGCTACCAGTCCAAACTGA
GCAAAGACCCCAACGAGAAGCGCGATCACATGGTCCTGCTGGAGTTCGTGACCGCCGCCGGGATCACTCT
CGGCATGGACGAGCTGTACAAGGAATTCGGAAGCGGGAGTGGGAGCAAAAAGAAGAAAAAGAAGTCAAAG
ACAAAGTGTGTAATTATGTAGTCTAGAGGGCCCGTTTAAACCCGCTGATCAGCCTCGACTGTGCCTTCTA
GTTGCCAGCCATCTGTTGTTTGCCCCTCCCCCGTGCCTTCCTTGACCCTGGAAGGTGCCACTCCCACTGT
CCTTTCCTAATAAAATGAGGAAATTGCATCGCATTGTCTGAGTAGGTGTCATTCTATTCTGGGGGGTGGG
GTGGGGCAGGACAGCAAGGGGGAGGATTGGGAAGACAATAGCAGGCATGCTGGGGATGCGGTGGGCTCTA
TGGCTTCTGAGGCGGAAAGAACCAGCTGGGGCTCTAGGGGGTATCCCC
[124 nt withheld, positions 5719-5842]
C
[91 nt withheld, positions 5844-5934]
A
[49 nt withheld, positions 5936-5984]
CCTTTGACGTTGGAGTCCACGTTCTTT
[37 nt withheld, positions 6012-6048]
ACCCTATCTCGGTCTATTCTTTTGATTTATAAGGGATTTTGCCGATTTCGGCCTATTGGTTAAAAAATGA
GCTGATTTAACAAAAATTTAACGCG
