>Addgene plasmid #99016 | Venus-KRasCT | depositor partial sequence | sequence record 181366 | Venus KRas CT
AAGCTTATGGTGAGCAAGGGCGAGGAGCTGTTCACCGGGGTGGTACCCATCCTGGTCGAGCTGGACGGCG
ACGTAAACGGCCACAAGTTCAGCGTGTCCGGCGAGGGCGAGGGCGATGCCACCTACGGCAAGCTGACCCT
GAAGCTGATCTGCACCACCGGCAAGCTGCCCGTGCCCTGGCCCACCCTCGTGACCACCCTGGGCTACGGC
CTGCAGTGCTTCGCCCGCTACCCCGACCACATGAAGCAGCACGACTTCTTCAAGTCCGCCATGCCCGAAG
GCTACGTCCAGGAGCGCACCATCTTCTTCAAGGACGACGGCAACTACAAGACCCGCGCCGAGGTGAAGTT
CGAGGGCGACACCCTGGTGAACCGCATCGAGCTGAAGGGCATCGACTTCAAGGAGGACGGCAACATCCTG
GGGCACAAGCTGGAGTACAACTACAACAGCCACAACGTCTATATCACCGCCGACAAGCAGAAGAACGGCA
TCAAGGCCAACTTCAAGATCCGCCACAACATCGAGGACGGCGGCGGGCAGCTCGCCGACCACTACCAGCA
GAACACCCCCATCGGCGACGGCCCCGTGCTGCTGCCCGACAACCACTACCTGAGCTACCAGTCCAAACTG
AGCAAAGACCCCAACGAGAAGCGCGATCACATGGTCCTGCTGGAGTTCGTGACCGCCGCCGGGATCACTC
TCGGCATGGACGAGCTGTACAAGGAATTCGGAAGCGGGAGTGGGAGCAAAAAGAAGAAAAAGAAGTCAAA
GACAAAGTGTGTAATTATGTAGTCTAGA
